Addgene plasmid #117435: rk12s
Purpose: Expression of ARL6
Depositing lab: Richard Kahn. Depositing organization: Emory University.
Backbone
  Vector backbone: pET3c
  Vector type: Bacterial Expression
Growth in bacteria
  Bacterial resistance: Ampicillin, 100 μg/mL
  Growth temperature: 37°C
  Growth strain: DH5alpha
  Copy number: High Copy
Gene/Insert
  Gene/Insert name: ARL6 (alt names: BBS3; RP55)
  Species: H. sapiens (human)
  Insert size (bp): 558
  Entrez Gene: ARL6 (a.k.a. BBS3, RP55)
  Cloning method: Unknown
Terms and licenses: Academic/Nonprofit Terms; Industry Terms: Not Available to Industry
How to cite: rk12s was a gift from Richard Kahn (Addgene plasmid # 117435 ; http://n2t.net/addgene:117435 ; RRID:Addgene_117435)
