[The description below was written by a language model from this plasmid's Addgene catalogue record and pLannotate feature annotations shown in this document.]
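Description:
rk12s is a bacterial expression plasmid built on the pET3c backbone that carries the human ARL6 coding sequence (also known as BBS3 or RP55), a 558 bp insert encoding a small Arf-like GTPase. According to the annotation, ARL6 acts in membrane protein trafficking at the base of the primary cilium, where it recruits the BBSome coat complex to the membrane. In the 5.2 kb sequenced record, the ARL6 open reading frame sits downstream of a bacteriophage T7 promoter and upstream of a T7 terminator, so transcription depends on a host strain that supplies T7 RNA polymerase. The coding sequence is flanked by attB1 and attB2 sites, which suggests the insert passed through or was derived from a Gateway recombination-compatible fragment, although the catalogue entry lists the cloning method as unknown. A short fragment annotated as a T7 gene 10-derived solubility tag lies after attB2 and before the terminator. It is likely residual pET vector sequence, and the record does not indicate that it or any other tag is fused to ARL6.

The rest of the plasmid is pBR322-derived. It has a ColE1/pMB1-type origin together with the bom mobilisation region and the rop gene, an AmpR (β-lactamase) cassette with its own promoter for ampicillin selection, and interrupted fragments of the tetracycline resistance gene with the tet promoter, which are non-functional remnants of the parent backbone. The catalogue lists the plasmid as high copy, although rop is normally associated with reduced copy number. The stated purpose is simply expression of ARL6, consistent with producing recombinant protein in E. coli for downstream study of this GTPase.
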