Features (pLannotate 1.2.2; 15 found; start..end, strand, type, name):
     71..89      +  promoter       T7 promoter: promoter for bacteriophage T7 RNA polymerase
    117..141     +  protein_bind   attB1: mutant version of attB; recombination site for the Gateway® BP reaction BP Clonase™
    159..716     +  CDS            ARL6: ARL6_HUMAN - Also known as BBS3. Experimental evidence at protein level: Swiss-Prot protein existence level 1. Involved in membrane protein trafficking at the base of the ciliary organelle. Mediates recruitment onto plasma membrane of the BBSome complex which would constitute a coat complex required for sorting of specific membrane proteins to the primary cilia (PubMed:20603001). Together with BBS1, is necessary for correct trafficking of PKD1 to primary cilia (By similarity). Together with the BBSome complex and LTZL1, controls SMO ciliary trafficking and contributes to the sonic hedgehog (SH
    724..748     -  protein_bind   attB2: mutant version of attB; recombination site for the Gateway® BP reaction BP Clonase™
    758..807     +  CDS            SET1 (fragment): solubility-enhancement tag derived from T7 phage gene 10B
    815..862     +  terminator     T7 terminator: transcription terminator for bacteriophage T7 RNA polymerase
    888..1180    -  CDS            TcR (fragment): tetracycline efflux protein; tet; confers resistance to tetracycline
   1228..1256    -  promoter       tet promoter: E. coli promoter for tetracycline efflux protein gene
   1369..1473    +  promoter       AmpR promoter: bla
   1474..2334    +  CDS            AmpR: β-lactamase; bla; confers resistance to ampicillin, carbenicillin, and related antibiotics
   2505..3093    +  rep_origin     ori: high-copy-number ColE1/pMB1/pBR322/pUC origin of replication
   3279..3418    -  misc_feature   bom: basis of mobility region from pBR322
   3520..3711    -  CDS            rop: Rop protein, which maintains plasmids at low copy number; rop
   3728..4108    +  CDS            YPB1_ECOLX: Protein predicted: Swiss-Prot protein existence level 4. From Escherichia coli.
   4350..49      -  CDS            TcR (fragment) (across the origin): tetracycline efflux protein; tet; confers resistance to tetracycline
>Addgene plasmid #117435 | rk12s | addgene full sequence | sequence record 226440 | Addgene NGS Result
ACCTGTGGCGCCGGTGATGCCGGCCACGATGCGTCCGGCGTAGAGGATCGAGATCTCGATCCCGCGAAAT
TAATACGACTCACTATAGGGAGACCACAACGGTTTCCCTCTAGATCACAAGTTTGTACAAAAAAGCAGGC
TTAGAAGGAGATAGAACCATGGGATTGCTAGACAGACTTTCAGTCTTGCTTGGCCTGAAGAAGAAGGAGG
TTCATGTTTTGTGCCTTGGGCTAGATAATAGTGGCAAAACGACGATCATTAACAAACTTAAACCTTCAAA
TGCTCAATCTCAAAATATCCTTCCAACAATAGGATTCAGCATAGAGAAATTCAAATCATCCAGTTTGTCA
TTTACAGTGTTTGACATGTCAGGTCAAGGAAGATACAGAAATCTCTGGGAACACTATTATAAAGAAGGCC
AAGCTATTATTTTTGTCATTGATAGTAGTGATAGATTAAGAATGGTTGTGGCCAAAGAAGAACTCGATAC
TCTTCTGAATCATCCAGATATTAAACACCGTCGAATTCCAATCTTATTCTTTGCAAATAAAATGGATCTT
AGAGATGCAGTGACATCTGTAAAAGTGTCTCAGTTGCTGTGTTTAGAGAACATCAAAGATAAACCCTGGC
ATATTTGTGCTAGTGATGCCATAAAAGGAGAAGGCTTGCAAGAAGGTGTAGACTGGCTTCAAGATCAGAT
CCAGACTGTGAAGACATGATAGGACCCAGCTTTCTTGTACAAAGTGGTGATGATCCGGCTGCTAACAAAG
CCCGAAAGGAAGCTGAGTTGGCTGCTGCCACCGCTGAGCAATAACTAGCATAACCCCTTGGGGCCTCTAA
ACGGGTCTTGAGGGGTTTTTTGCTGAAAGGAGGAACTATATCCGGATATCCACAGGACGGGTGTGGTCGC
CATGATCGCGTAGTCGATAGTGGCTCCAAGTAGCGAAGCGAGCAGGACTGGGCGGCGGCCAAAGCGGTCG
GACAGTGCTCCGAGAACGGGTGCGCATAGAAATTGCATCAACGCATATAGCGCTAGCAGCACGCCATAGT
GACTGGCGATGCTGTCGGAATGGACGATATCCCGCAAGAGGCCCGGCAGTACCGGCATAACCAAGCCTAT
GCCTACAGCATCCAGGGTGACGGTGCCGAGGATGACGATGAGCGCATTGTTAGATTTCATACACGGTGCC
TGACTGCGTTAGCAATTTAACTGTGATAAACTACCGCATTAAAGCTTATCGATGATAAGCTGTCAAACAT
GAGAATTCTTGAAGACGAAAGGGCCTCGTGATACGCCTATTTTTATAGGTTAATGTCATGATAATAATGG
TTTCTTAGACGTCAGGTGGCACTTTTCGGGGAAATGTGCGCGGAACCCCTATTTGTTTATTTTTCTAAAT
ACATTCAAATATGTATCCGCTCATGAGACAATAACCCTGATAAATGCTTCAATAATATTGAAAAAGGAAG
AGTATGAGTATTCAACATTTCCGTGTCGCCCTTATTCCCTTTTTTGCGGCATTTTGCCTTCCTGTTTTTG
CTCACCCAGAAACGCTGGTGAAAGTAAAAGATGCTGAAGATCAGTTGGGTGCACGAGTGGGTTACATCGA
ACTGGATCTCAACAGCGGTAAGATCCTTGAGAGTTTTCGCCCCGAAGAACGTTTTCCAATGATGAGCACT
TTTAAAGTTCTGCTATGTGGCGCGGTATTATCCCGTGTTGACGCCGGGCAAGAGCAACTCGGTCGCCGCA
TACACTATTCTCAGAATGACTTGGTTGAGTACTCACCAGTCACAGAAAAGCATCTTACGGATGGCATGAC
AGTAAGAGAATTATGCAGTGCTGCCATAACCATGAGTGATAACACTGCGGCCAACTTACTTCTGACAACG
ATCGGAGGACCGAAGGAGCTAACCGCTTTTTTGCACAACATGGGGGATCATGTAACTCGCCTTGATCGTT
GGGAACCGGAGCTGAATGAAGCCATACCAAACGACGAGCGTGACACCACGATGCCTGCAGCAATGGCAAC
AACGTTGCGCAAACTATTAACTGGCGAACTACTTACTCTAGCTTCCCGGCAACAATTAATAGACTGGATG
GAGGCGGATAAAGTTGCAGGACCACTTCTGCGCTCGGCCCTTCCGGCTGGCTGGTTTATTGCTGATAAAT
CTGGAGCCGGTGAGCGTGGGTCTCGCGGTATCATTGCAGCACTGGGGCCAGATGGTAAGCCCTCCCGTAT
CGTAGTTATCTACACGACGGGGAGTCAGGCAACTATGGATGAACGAAATAGACAGATCGCTGAGATAGGT
GCCTCACTGATTAAGCATTGGTAACTGTCAGACCAAGTTTACTCATATATACTTTAGATTGATTTAAAAC
TTCATTTTTAATTTAAAAGGATCTAGGTGAAGATCCTTTTTGATAATCTCATGACCAAAATCCCTTAACG
TGAGTTTTCGTTCCACTGAGCGTCAGACCCCGTAGAAAAGATCAAAGGATCTTCTTGAGATCCTTTTTTT
CTGCGCGTAATCTGCTGCTTGCAAACAAAAAAACCACCGCTACCAGCGGTGGTTTGTTTGCCGGATCAAG
AGCTACCAACTCTTTTTCCGAAGGTAACTGGCTTCAGCAGAGCGCAGATACCAAATACTGTCCTTCTAGT
GTAGCCGTAGTTAGGCCACCACTTCAAGAACTCTGTAGCACCGCCTACATACCTCGCTCTGCTAATCCTG
TTACCAGTGGCTGCTGCCAGTGGCGATAAGTCGTGTCTTACCGGGTTGGACTCAAGACGATAGTTACCGG
ATAAGGCGCAGCGGTCGGGCTGAACGGGGGGTTCGTGCACACAGCCCAGCTTGGAGCGAACGACCTACAC
CGAACTGAGATACCTACAGCGTGAGCTATGAGAAAGCGCCACGCTTCCCGAAGGGAGAAAGGCGGACAGG
TATCCGGTAAGCGGCAGGGTCGGAACAGGAGAGCGCACGAGGGAGCTTCCAGGGGGAAACGCCTGGTATC
TTTATAGTCCTGTCGGGTTTCGCCACCTCTGACTTGAGCGTCGATTTTTGTGATGCTCGTCAGGGGGGCG
GAGCCTATGGAAAAACGCCAGCAACGCGGCCTTTTTACGGTTCCTGGCCTTTTGCTGGCCTTTTGCTCAC
ATGTTCTTTCCTGCGTTATCCCCTGATTCTGTGGATAACCGTATTACCGCCTTTGAGTGAGCTGATACCG
CTCGCCGCAGCCGAACGACCGAGCGCAGCGAGTCAGTGAGCGAGGAAGCGGAAGAGCGCCTGATGCGGTA
TTTTCTCCTTACGCATCTGTGCGGTATTTCACACCGCAATGGTGCACTCTCAGTACAATCTGCTCTGATG
CCGCATAGTTAAGCCAGTATACACTCCGCTATCGCTACGTGACTGGGTCATGGCTGCGCCCCGACACCCG
CCAACACCCGCTGACGCGCCCTGACGGGCTTGTCTGCTCCCGGCATCCGCTTACAGACAAGCTGTGACCG
TCTCCGGGAGCTGCATGTGTCAGAGGTTTTCACCGTCATCACCGAAACGCGCGAGGCAGCTGCGGTAAAG
CTCATCAGCGTGGTCGTGAAGCGATTCACAGATGTCTGCCTGTTCATCCGCGTCCAGCTCGTTGAGTTTC
TCCAGAAGCGTTAATGTCTGGCTTCTGATAAAGCGGGCCATGTTAAGGGCGGTTTTTTCCTGTTTGGTCA
CTGATGCCTCCGTGTAAGGGGGATTTCTGTTCATGGGGGTAATGATACCGATGAAACGAGAGAGGATGCT
CACGATACGGGTTACTGATGATGAACATGCCCGGTTACTGGAACGTTGTGAGGGTAAACAACTGGCGGTA
TGGATGCGGCGGGACCAGAGAAAAATCACTCAGGGTCAATGCCAGCGCTTCGTTAATACAGATGTAGGTG
TTCCACAGGGTAGCCAGCAGCATCCTGCGATGCAGATCCGGAACATAATGGTGCAGGGCGCTGACTTCCG
CGTTTCCAGACTTTACGAAACACGGAAACCGAAGACCATTCATGTTGTTGCTCAGGTCGCAGACGTTTTG
CAGCAGCAGTCGCTTCACGTTCGCTCGCGTATCGGTGATTCATTCTGCTAACCAGTAAGGCAACCCCGCC
AGCCTAGCCGGGTCCTCAACGACAGGAGCACGATCATGCGCACCCGTGGCCAGGACCCAACGCTGCCCGA
GATGCGCCGCGTGCGGCTGCTGGAGATGGCGGACGCGATGGATATGTTCTGCCAAGGGTTGGTTTGCGCA
TTCACAGTTCTCCGCAAGAATTGATTGGCTCCAATTCTTGGAGTGGTGAATCCGTTAGCGAGGTGCCGCC
GGCTTCCATTCAGGTCGAGGTGGCCCGGCTCCATGCACCGCGACGCAACGCGGGGAGGCAGACAAGGTAT
AGGGCGGCGCCTACAATCCATGCCAACCCGTTCCATGTGCTCGCCGAGGCGGCATAAATCGCCGTGACGA
TCAGCGGTCCAATGATCGAAGTTAGGCTGGTAAGAGCCGCGAGCGATCCTTGAAGCTGTCCCTGATGGTC
GTCATCTACCTGCCTGGACAGCATGGCCTGCAACGCGGGCATCCCGATGCCGCCGGAAGCGAGAAGAATC
ATAATGGGGAAGGCCATCCAGCCTCGCGTCGCGAACGCCAGCAAGACGTAGCCCAGCGCGTCGGCCGCCA
TGCCGGCGATAATGGCCTGCTTCTCGCCGAAACGTTTGGTGGCGGGACCAGTGACGAAGGCTTGAGCGAG
GGCGTGCAAGATTCCGAATACCGCAAGCGACAGGCCGATCATCGTCGCGCTCCAGCGAAAGCGGTCCTCG
CCGAAAATGACCCAGAGCGCTGCCGGCACCTGTCCTACGAGTTGCATGATAAAGAAGACAGTCATAAGTG
CGGCGACGATAGTCATGCCCCGCGCCCACCGGAAGGAGCTGACTGGGTTGAAGGCTCTCAAGGGCATCGG
TCGATCGACGCTCTCCCTTATGCGACTCCTGCATTAGGAAGCAGCCCAGTAGTAGGTTGAGGCCGTTGAG
CACCGCCGCCGCAAGGAATGGTGCATGCAAGGAGATGGCGCCCAACAGTCCCCCGGCCACGGGGCCTGCC
ACCATACCCACGCCGAAACAAGCGCTCATGAGCCCGAAGTGGCGAGCCCGATCTTCCCCATCGGTGATGT
CGGCGATATAGGCGCCAGCAACCGC
